Addgene plasmid #12789: DCT.VV.Orf101
Purpose: This plasmid was designed for screening purposes and may contain discrepancies relative to the current canonical GenBank version of the gene.
Depositing lab: Jack Bennink & Jon Yewdell. Depositing organization: National Institute of Allergy and Infectious Diseases (NIAID). Publication: Identification of poxvirus CD8+ T cell determinants to enable rational design and characterization of smallpox vaccines. Tscharke DC, Karupiah G, Zhou J, Palmore T, Irvine KR, Haeryfar SM, Williams S, Sidney J, Sette A, Bennink JR, Yewdell JW. J Exp Med. 2005 January 3; 201(1): 95–104. 10.1084/jem.20041912 PubMed 15623576.
Backbone
  Vector backbone: pcDNA 3.1D V5-His-TOPO
  Backbone manufacturer: Invitrogen
  Backbone size w/o insert (bp): 5514
  Vector type: Mammalian Expression
  Selectable markers: Neomycin (select with G418)
Growth in bacteria
  Bacterial resistance: Ampicillin, 100 μg/mL
  Growth temperature: 37°C
  Growth strain: DH5alpha
  Copy number: High Copy
Gene/Insert
  Gene/Insert name: VV.Orf101 (alt name: VV_WR_193)
  Species: Vaccinia Virus
  Insert size (bp): 219
  Cloning method: Restriction Enzyme; 5′ cloning site BamHI (not destroyed); 3′ cloning site BamHI (not destroyed)
  Sequencing primers: 5′ Universal T7
Terms and licenses: Academic/Nonprofit Terms; Industry Terms: Not Available to Industry
Depositor comments: Please see the Vaccinia kit page ( https://www.addgene.org/vvorf/ ) for more information. The kit page contains the supplemental VVOrfData spreadsheet, which includes important information about this plasmid. The plasmid and insert names provided here relate only to this library. The name of the ORF (if present) in VACV strain Copenhagen and the name of the ORF (if annotated) in VACV strain WR sequence can be found in VVOrfData spreadsheet. Please note that the amino acid sequence given for each ORF in the spreadsheet may contain some errors. Additionally, changes from the expected sequence may be present in these plasmids. Please see Addgene's quality control sequence and sequencing notes in the VVOrfData spreadsheet before ordering this plasmid.
How to cite: DCT.VV.Orf101 was a gift from Jack Bennink & Jon Yewdell (Addgene plasmid # 12789 ; http://n2t.net/addgene:12789 ; RRID:Addgene_12789)
