[The description below was written by a language model from this plasmid's Addgene catalogue record.]
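Description:
DCT.VV.Orf101 is a mammalian expression plasmid built on the commercial pcDNA 3.1D V5-His-TOPO backbone (about 5.5 kb without insert) and carrying a short vaccinia virus open reading frame of 219 bp, designated VV.Orf101 within its library and alternatively named VV_WR_193. The insert is recorded as flanked by BamHI sites at both ends, neither of which was destroyed, and it can be read from the upstream T7 priming site. The plasmid is maintained at high copy in E. coli under ampicillin selection, and the backbone provides a neomycin resistance marker allowing G418 selection in mammalian cells. No feature table accompanies the record, so the promoter and tag configuration are not explicitly stated. Vectors of this pcDNA3.1 family generally drive expression from a CMV promoter and offer C-terminal V5 and polyhistidine tags, but whether this ORF is in frame with those tags is not recorded.

The construct is one member of a library of individually cloned vaccinia virus ORFs, assembled in work aimed at identifying poxvirus CD8+ T cell determinants to support the design and characterization of smallpox vaccines. In such a library each viral ORF can be expressed individually in mammalian cells and tested for the T cell responses it elicits. The plasmid was designed for screening, so its sequence may differ from the current canonical version of the gene. The plasmid and insert names apply only within this library. The corresponding ORF names in the Copenhagen and WR strains, along with sequencing notes, are given in a supplementary data sheet distributed with the collection.
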