>Addgene plasmid #12789 | DCT.VV.Orf101 | addgene partial sequence | sequence record 19184 | T7 5'-TAATACGACTCACTATAGGG-3'
GGTACCGAGCTCGGATTCAGTACCCTTCACCGAATTCCAGCTGACCACCATGGATACAGATGTTACAAAT
GTAGAGGATATCATAAATGAAATAGATAGAGAGAAAGAAGAAATACTAAAAAATGTAGAAATTGAAAATA
ATAAAAACATTAACAAGAATCATCCAAGTGGATATATTAGAGAAGCACTCGTTATTAATACCAGTAGTAA
TAGTGATTCCATTGATAAAGAAGTTATAGAATGTATCTGTCACGATGTAGGAATATAGGCAATTCCCGGG
GATCCGAATAAAGGGTCAAGACAATTCTGCAGATATCCAGCACAGTGGCGGCCGCTCGAGTCTAGAGGGC
CCGCGGTTCGAAGGTAAGCCTATCCCTAACCCTCTCCTCGGTCTCGATTCTACGCGTACCGGTCATCATC
ACCATCACCATTGAGTTTAAACCCGCTGATCAGCCTCGACTGTGCCTTCTAGTTGCCAGCCATCTGTTGT
TTGCCCCTCCCCCGTGCCTTCCTTGACCCTGGAAGGTGCCACTCCCACTGTCCTTTCCTAATAAAATGAG
GAAATTGCATCGCATTGTCTGAGTAGGTGTCATTCTATTCTGGGGGGGTGGGGGTGGGGCAGGACAGCAA
GGGGGAGGATTGGGAAGACAATAGCAGGCATGCTGGGGATGCGGTGGGCTCTATGGCTTCTGAGGCGGAA
AGAACCAGCTGGGGCTCTAGGGGGTATCCCCACGC
